>Addgene plasmid #227715 | pGEX-4T1_GST-thrombin-FAM134C(250-466aa) | addgene full sequence | sequence record 455256 | Addgene NGS Result
ACGTTATCGACTGCACGGTGCACCAATGCTTCTGGCGTCAGGCAGCCATCGGAAGCTGTGGTATGGCTGT
GCAGGTCGTAAATCACTGCATAATTCGTGTCGCTCAAGGCGCACTCCCGTTCTGGATAATGTTTTTTGCG
CCGACATCATAACGGTTCTGGCAAATATTCTGAAATGAGCTGTTGACAATTAATCATCGGCTCGTATAAT
GTGTGGAATTGTGAGCGGATAACAATTTCACACAGGAAACAGTATTCATGTCCCCTATACTAGGTTATTG
GAAAATTAAGGGCCTTGTGCAACCCACTCGACTTCTTTTGGAATATCTTGAAGAAAAATATGAAGAGCAT
TTGTATGAGCGCGATGAAGGTGATAAATGGCGAAACAAAAAGTTTGAATTGGGTTTGGAGTTTCCCAATC
TTCCTTATTATATTGATGGTGATGTTAAATTAACACAGTCTATGGCCATCATACGTTATATAGCTGACAA
GCACAACATGTTGGGTGGTTGTCCAAAAGAGCGTGCAGAGATTTCAATGCTTGAAGGAGCGGTTTTGGAT
ATTAGATACGGTGTTTCGAGAATTGCATATAGTAAAGACTTTGAAACTCTCAAAGTTGATTTTCTTAGCA
AGCTACCTGAAATGCTGAAAATGTTCGAAGATCGTTTATGTCATAAAACATATTTAAATGGTGATCATGT
AACCCATCCTGACTTCATGTTGTATGACGCTCTTGATGTTGTTTTATACATGGACCCAATGTGCCTGGAT
GCGTTCCCAAAATTAGTTTGTTTTAAAAAACGTATTGAAGCTATCCCACAAATTGATAAGTACTTGAAAT
CCAGCAAGTATATAGCATGGCCTTTGCAGGGCTGGCAAGCCACGTTTGGTGGTGGCGACCATCCTCCAAA
ATCGGATCTGGTTCCGCGTGGATCCCCAGAACGAGCCATGGACAACCACAGTGACAGCGAAGAGGAGCTT
GCTGCCTTCTGTCCTCAGCTGGACGATTCTACTGTTGCCAGGGAATTGGCCATCACAGACTCTGAGCACT
CAGACGCTGAAGTCTCCTGTACAGACAATGGCACATTCAATCTTTCAAGGGGCCAAACACCTCTAACGGA
AGGCTCTGAAGACCTAGATGGTCACAGTGATCCAGAGGAATCCTTTGCCAGAGACCTTCCAGACTTCCCT
TCCATTAATATGGATCCTGCTGGCCTGGATGATGAGGACGACACTAGCATTGGCATGCCCAGCTTGATGT
ACCGTTCTCCGCCAGGGGCTGAGGAGCCCCAGGCCCCACCTGCCAGCCGGGACGAGGCTGCGCTGCCGGA
GCTCCTGCTTGGTGCTCTTCCTGTAGGATCCAACCTCACCAGCAACCTTGCCAGCCTGGTCTCCCAGGGT
ATGATTCAGCTGGCCTTGTCAGGGGCCTCCCAACCAGGCCCTTCTGGAGCACCTGCCCAGAGAGCAACGA
GAGGCTTCCTCCGGTCCCCCAGTTCAGACCTGGACACTGATGCTGAGGGGGATGACTTTGAACTTCTGGA
CCAGTCGGAGCTGAGTCAGCTGGACCCTGCCAGTTCTAGGAGCCACTGAGAATTCCCGGGTCGACTCGAG
CGGCCGCATCGTGACTGACTGACGATCTGCCTCGCGCGTTTCGGTGATGACGGTGAAAACCTCTGACACA
TGCAGCTCCCGGAGACGGTCACAGCTTGTCTGTAAGCGGATGCCGGGAGCAGACAAGCCCGTCAGGGCGC
GTCAGCGGGTGTTGGCGGGTGTCGGGGCGCAGCCATGACCCAGTCACGTAGCGATAGCGGAGTGTATAAT
TCTTGAAGACGAAAGGGCCTCGTGATACGCCTATTTTTATAGGTTAATGTCATGATAATAATGGTTTCTT
AGACGTCAGGTGGCACTTTTCGGGGAAATGTGCGCGGAACCCCTATTTGTTTATTTTTCTAAATACATTC
AAATATGTATCCGCTCATGAGACAATAACCCTGATAAATGCTTCAATAATATTGAAAAAGGAAGAGTATG
AGTATTCAACATTTCCGTGTCGCCCTTATTCCCTTTTTTGCGGCATTTTGCCTTCCTGTTTTTGCTCACC
CAGAAACGCTGGTGAAAGTAAAAGATGCTGAAGATCAGTTGGGTGCACGAGTGGGTTACATCGAACTGGA
TCTCAACAGCGGTAAGATCCTTGAGAGTTTTCGCCCCGAAGAACGTTTTCCAATGATGAGCACTTTTAAA
GTTCTGCTATGTGGCGCGGTATTATCCCGTGTTGACGCCGGGCAAGAGCAACTCGGTCGCCGCATACACT
ATTCTCAGAATGACTTGGTTGAGTACTCACCAGTCACAGAAAAGCATCTTACGGATGGCATGACAGTAAG
AGAATTATGCAGTGCTGCCATAACCATGAGTGATAACACTGCGGCCAACTTACTTCTGACAACGATCGGA
GGACCGAAGGAGCTAACCGCTTTTTTGCACAACATGGGGGATCATGTAACTCGCCTTGATCGTTGGGAAC
CGGAGCTGAATGAAGCCATACCAAACGACGAGCGTGACACCACGATGCCTGCAGCAATGGCAACAACGTT
GCGCAAACTATTAACTGGCGAACTACTTACTCTAGCTTCCCGGCAACAATTAATAGACTGGATGGAGGCG
GATAAAGTTGCAGGACCACTTCTGCGCTCGGCCCTTCCGGCTGGCTGGTTTATTGCTGATAAATCTGGAG
CCGGTGAGCGTGGGTCTCGCGGTATCATTGCAGCACTGGGGCCAGATGGTAAGCCCTCCCGTATCGTAGT
TATCTACACGACGGGGAGTCAGGCAACTATGGATGAACGAAATAGACAGATCGCTGAGATAGGTGCCTCA
CTGATTAAGCATTGGTAACTGTCAGACCAAGTTTACTCATATATACTTTAGATTGATTTAAAACTTCATT
TTTAATTTAAAAGGATCTAGGTGAAGATCCTTTTTGATAATCTCATGACCAAAATCCCTTAACGTGAGTT
TTCGTTCCACTGAGCGTCAGACCCCGTAGAAAAGATCAAAGGATCTTCTTGAGATCCTTTTTTTCTGCGC
GTAATCTGCTGCTTGCAAACAAAAAAACCACCGCTACCAGCGGTGGTTTGTTTGCCGGATCAAGAGCTAC
CAACTCTTTTTCCGAAGGTAACTGGCTTCAGCAGAGCGCAGATACCAAATACTGTCCTTCTAGTGTAGCC
GTAGTTAGGCCACCACTTCAAGAACTCTGTAGCACCGCCTACATACCTCGCTCTGCTAATCCTGTTACCA
GTGGCTGCTGCCAGTGGCGATAAGTCGTGTCTTACCGGGTTGGACTCAAGACGATAGTTACCGGATAAGG
CGCAGCGGTCGGGCTGAACGGGGGGTTCGTGCACACAGCCCAGCTTGGAGCGAACGACCTACACCGAACT
GAGATACCTACAGCGTGAGCTATGAGAAAGCGCCACGCTTCCCGAAGGGAGAAAGGCGGACAGGTATCCG
GTAAGCGGCAGGGTCGGAACAGGAGAGCGCACGAGGGAGCTTCCAGGGGGAAACGCCTGGTATCTTTATA
GTCCTGTCGGGTTTCGCCACCTCTGACTTGAGCGTCGATTTTTGTGATGCTCGTCAGGGGGGCGGAGCCT
ATGGAAAAACGCCAGCAACGCGGCCTTTTTACGGTTCCTGGCCTTTTGCTGGCCTTTTGCTCACATGTTC
TTTCCTGCGTTATCCCCTGATTCTGTGGATAACCGTATTACCGCCTTTGAGTGAGCTGATACCGCTCGCC
GCAGCCGAACGACCGAGCGCAGCGAGTCAGTGAGCGAGGAAGCGGAAGAGCGCCTGATGCGGTATTTTCT
CCTTACGCATCTGTGCGGTATTTCACACCGCATAAATTCCGACACCATCGAATGGTGCAAAACCTTTCGC
GGTATGGCATGATAGCGCCCGGAAGAGAGTCAATTCAGGGTGGTGAATGTGAAACCAGTAACGTTATACG
ATGTCGCAGAGTATGCCGGTGTCTCTTATCAGACCGTTTCCCGCGTGGTGAACCAGGCCAGCCACGTTTC
TGCGAAAACGCGGGAAAAAGTGGAAGCGGCGATGGCGGAGCTGAATTACATTCCCAACCGCGTGGCACAA
CAACTGGCGGGCAAACAGTCGTTGCTGATTGGCGTTGCCACCTCCAGTCTGGCCCTGCACGCGCCGTCGC
AAATTGTCGCGGCGATTAAATCTCGCGCCGATCAACTGGGTGCCAGCGTGGTGGTGTCGATGGTAGAACG
AAGCGGCGTCGAAGCCTGTAAAGCGGCGGTGCACAATCTTCTCGCGCAACGCGTCAGTGGGCTGATCATT
AACTATCCGCTGGATGACCAGGATGCCATTGCTGTGGAAGCTGCCTGCACTAATGTTCCGGCGTTATTTC
TTGATGTCTCTGACCAGACACCCATCAACAGTATTATTTTCTCCCATGAAGACGGTACGCGACTGGGCGT
GGAGCATCTGGTCGCATTGGGTCACCAGCAAATCGCGCTGTTAGCGGGCCCATTAAGTTCTGTCTCGGCG
CGTCTGCGTCTGGCTGGCTGGCATAAATATCTCACTCGCAATCAAATTCAGCCGATAGCGGAACGGGAAG
GCGACTGGAGTGCCATGTCCGGTTTTCAACAAACCATGCAAATGCTGAATGAGGGCATCGTTCCCACTGC
GATGCTGGTTGCCAACGATCAGATGGCGCTGGGCGCAATGCGCGCCATTACCGAGTCCGGGCTGCGCGTT
GGTGCGGATATCTCGGTAGTGGGATACGACGATACCGAAGACAGCTCATGTTATATCCCGCCGTTAACCA
CCATCAAACAGGATTTTCGCCTGCTGGGGCAAACCAGCGTGGACCGCTTGCTGCAACTCTCTCAGGGCCA
GGCGGTGAAGGGCAATCAGCTGTTGCCCGTCTCACTGGTGAAAAGAAAAACCACCCTGGCGCCCAATACG
CAAACCGCCTCTCCCCGCGCGTTGGCCGATTCATTAATGCAGCTGGCACGACAGGTTTCCCGACTGGAAA
GCGGGCAGTGAGCGCAACGCAATTAATGTGAGTTAGCTCACTCATTAGGCACCCCAGGCTTTACACTTTA
TGCTTCCGGCTCGTATGTTGTGTGGAATTGTGAGCGGATAACAATTTCACACAGGAAACAGCTATGACCA
TGATTACGGATTCACTGGCCGTCGTTTTACAACGTCGTGACTGGGAAAACCCTGGCGTTACCCAACTTAA
TCGCCTTGCAGCACATCCCCCTTTCGCCAGCTGGCGTAATAGCGAAGAGGCCCGCACCGATCGCCCTTCC
CAACAGTTGCGCAGCCTGAATGGCGAATGGCGCTTTGCCTGGTTTCCGGCACCAGAAGCGGTGCCGGAAA
GCTGGCTGGAGTGCGATCTTCCTGAGGCCGATACTGTCGTCGTCCCCTCAAACTGGCAGATGCACGGTTA
CGATGCGCCCATCTACACCAACGTAACCTATCCCATTACGGTCAATCCGCCGTTTGTTCCCACGGAGAAT
CCGACGGGTTGTTACTCGCTCACATTTAATGTTGATGAAAGCTGGCTACAGGAAGGCCAGACGCGAATTA
TTTTTGATGGCGTTGGAATT
Features (pLannotate 1.2.2; 17 found; start..end, strand, type, name):
      6..107     -  CDS            yciV (fragment): RNAAM_ECOLI - Also known as trpH From Escherichia coli (strain K12).
    183..211     +  promoter       tac promoter: strong E. coli promoter; hybrid between the trp and lac UV5 promoters
    219..235     +  protein_bind   lac operator: The lac repressor binds to the lac operator to inhibit transcription in E. coli. This inhibition can be relieved by adding lactose or isopropyl-β-D-thiogalactopyranoside (IPTG). lac repressor encoded by lacI
    258..911     +  CDS            GST26_SCHJA: Experimental evidence at protein level: Swiss-Prot protein existence level 1. GST isoenzymes appear to play a central role in the parasite detoxification system. Other functions are also suspected including a role in increasing the solubility of haematin in the parasite gut. From Schistosoma japonicum (Blood fluke).
    936..1586    +  CDS            RETREG3 (fragment): RETR3_HUMAN - Also known as FAM134C. Experimental evidence at protein level: Swiss-Prot protein existence level 1. Mediates NRF1-enhanced neurite outgrowth. From Homo sapiens (Human).
   1637..1676    +  CDS            rop (fragment): Rop protein, which maintains plasmids at low copy number; rop
   1778..1818    +  misc_feature   bom (fragment): basis of mobility region from pBR322
   1923..2027    +  promoter       AmpR promoter: bla
   2028..2888    +  CDS            AmpR: β-lactamase; bla; confers resistance to ampicillin, carbenicillin, and related antibiotics
   3059..3647    +  rep_origin     ori: high-copy-number ColE1/pMB1/pBR322/pUC origin of replication
   3833..3884    -  misc_feature   bom (fragment): basis of mobility region from pBR322
   3891..3968    +  promoter       lacIq promoter: lacI (mutant); In the lacIq allele, a single base change in the promoter boosts expression of the lacI gene about 10-fold.
   3969..5051    +  CDS            lacI: lac repressor; lacI; The lac repressor binds to the lac operator to inhibit transcription in E. coli. This inhibition can be relieved by adding lactose or isopropyl-β-D-thiogalactopyranoside (IPTG).
   5064..5085    +  protein_bind   CAP binding site: CAP binding activates transcription in the presence of cAMP. E. coli catabolite activator protein
   5100..5130    +  promoter       lac promoter: promoter for the E. coli lac operon
   5138..5154    +  protein_bind   lac operator: The lac repressor binds to the lac operator to inhibit transcription in E. coli. This inhibition can be relieved by adding lactose or isopropyl-β-D-thiogalactopyranoside (IPTG). lac repressor encoded by lacI
   5174..5347    +  CDS            lacZα: LacZα fragment of β-galactosidase; lacZ fragment
