[The description below was written by a language model from this plasmid's Addgene catalogue record and pLannotate feature annotations shown in this document.]
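Description:
pGEX-4T1_GST-thrombin-FAM134C(250-466aa) is a 5,620 bp bacterial expression plasmid built on the pGEX-4T1 backbone for producing a recombinant fragment of human FAM134C (official gene symbol RETREG3) in E. coli. It replicates from a ColE1/pMB1-type origin and is selected with ampicillin through the bla β-lactamase gene driven by its own promoter. The catalogue lists the copy number as unknown. Short annotated fragments of rop, the pBR322 bom region and yciV, as well as a lac promoter/operator with a lacZα segment downstream of lacI, are backbone remnants typical of the pGEX series and are not functional parts of the payload.

The expression cassette consists of the strong hybrid tac promoter followed by a lac operator. This drives an open reading frame that begins with Schistosoma japonicum glutathione S-transferase (GST) and continues into the FAM134C fragment, residues 250–466, which was inserted by Gibson cloning. As the construct name indicates, a thrombin recognition site lies in the short linker between GST and the insert, although it is not annotated separately in the feature table. The site allows the affinity tag to be cleaved off after purification. The plasmid also carries lacI under the up-mutated lacIq promoter, which supplies enough lac repressor to keep the tac promoter off until it is induced with IPTG, independent of the host strain.

The stated purpose is expression of recombinant protein for purification. The GST moiety permits capture on glutathione resin, yielding either the GST-tagged or the thrombin-released FAM134C fragment. The associated publication concerns biochemical reconstitution of autophagy machinery, which suggests use in in vitro assays of that kind, but the record does not specify the experiments performed with this protein.
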