Addgene plasmid #227715: pGEX-4T1_GST-thrombin-FAM134C(250-466aa)
Purpose: Expression of recombinant protein for purification
Depositing lab: Sascha Martens. Depositing organization: University of Vienna. Publication: Reconstitution of BNIP3/NIX-mitophagy initiation reveals hierarchical flexibility of the autophagy machinery. Adriaenssens E, Schaar S, Cook ASI, Stuke JFM, Sawa-Makarska J, Nguyen TN, Ren X, Schuschnig M, Romanov J, Khuu G, Uoselis L, Lazarou M, Hummer G, Hurley JH, Martens S. Nat Cell Biol. 2025 Jul 25. doi: 10.1038/s41556-025-01712-y. PubMed 40715440.
Backbone
  Vector backbone: pGEX-4T1
  Vector type: Bacterial Expression
Growth in bacteria
  Bacterial resistance: Ampicillin, 100 μg/mL
  Growth temperature: 37°C
  Growth strain: DH5alpha
  Copy number: Unknown
Gene/Insert
  Gene/Insert name: FAM134C(250-466aa)
  Species: H. sapiens (human)
  Entrez Gene: RETREG3 (a.k.a. FAM134C)
  Cloning method: Gibson Cloning
Terms and licenses: Academic/Nonprofit Terms; Industry Terms: Not Available to Industry
Depositor comments: Internal #: SMc2516 Please visit https://doi.org/10.1101/2024.08.28.609967 for bioRxiv preprint.
How to cite: pGEX-4T1_GST-thrombin-FAM134C(250-466aa) was a gift from Sascha Martens (Addgene plasmid # 227715 ; http://n2t.net/addgene:227715 ; RRID:Addgene_227715)
